>Addgene plasmid #142481 | TFORF0203 | addgene full sequence | sequence record 353639 | Addgene NGS Result
GGCTCCGGTGCCCGTCAGTGGGCAGAGCGCACATCGCCCACAGTCCCCGAGAAGTTGGGGGGAGGGGTCG
GCAATTGAACCGGTGCCTAGAGAAGGTGGCGCGGGGTAAACTGGGAAAGTGATGTCGTGTACTGGCTCCG
CCTTTTTCCCGAGGGTGGGGGAGAACCGTATATAAGTGCAGTAGTCGCCGTGAACGTTCTTTTTCGCAAC
GGGTTTGCCGCCAGAACACAGGTAAGTGCCGTGTGTGGTTCCCGCGGGCCTGGCCTCTTTACGGGTTATG
GCCCTTGCGTGCCTTGAATTACTTCCACCTGGCTGCAGTACGTGATTCTTGATCCCGAGCTTCGGGTTGG
AAGTGGGTGGGAGAGTTCGAGGCCTTGCGCTTAAGGAGCCCCTTCGCCTCGTGCTTGAGTTGAGGCCTGG
CCTGGGCGCTGGGGCCGCCGCGTGCGAATCTGGTGGCACCTTCGCGCCTGTCTCGCTGCTTTCGATAAGT
CTCTAGCCATTTAAAATTTTTGATGACCTGCTGCGACGCTTTTTTTCTGGCAAGATAGTCTTGTAAATGC
GGGCCAAGATCTGCACACTGGTATTTCGGTTTTTGGGGCCGCGGGCGGCGACGGGGCCCGTGCGTCCCAG
CGCACATGTTCGGCGAGGCGGGGCCTGCGAGCGCGGCCACCGAGAATCGGACGGGGGTAGTCTCAAGCTG
GCCGGCCTGCTCTGGTGCCTGGCCTCGCGCCGCCGTGTATCGCCCCGCCCTGGGCGGCAAGGCTGGCCCG
GTCGGCACCAGTTGCGTGAGCGGAAAGATGGCCGCTTCCCGGCCCTGCTGCAGGGAGCTCAAAATGGAGG
ACGCGGCGCTCGGGAGAGCGGGCGGGTGAGTCACCCACACAAAGGAAAAGGGCCTTTCCGTCCTCAGCCG
TCGCTTCATGTGACTCCACGGAGTACCGGGCGCCGTCCAGGCACCTCGATTAGTTCTCGAGCTTTTGGAG
TACGTCGTCTTTAGGTTGGGGGGAGGGGTTTTATGCGATGGAGTTTCCCCACACTGAGTGGGTGGAGACT
GAAGTTAGGCCAGCTTGGCACTTGATGTAATTCTCCTTGGAATTTGCCCTTTTTGAGTTTGGATCTTGGT
TCATTCTCAAGCCTCAGACAGTGGTTCAAAGTTTTTTTCTTCCATTTCAGGTGTCGTGAGGCTAGCACCG
CCACCATGGACCCATCTGTGACGCTGTGGCAGTTTCTGCTGCAGCTGCTGAGAGAGCAAGGCAATGGCCA
CATCATCTCCTGGACTTCACGGGATGGTGGTGAATTCAAGCTGGTGGATGCAGAGGAGGTGGCCCGGCTG
TGGGGGCTACGCAAGAACAAGACCAACATGAATTACGACAAGCTCAGCCGGGCCTTGCGGTACTACTATG
ACAAGAACATCATCCGCAAGGTGAGCGGCCAGAAGTTCGTCTACAAGTTTGTGTCCTACCCTGAGTCCCA
TTGCGCCCCGTAGTAATGAACTAGTCCGTAACTTGAAAGTATTTCGATTTCTTGGCTTTATATATCTTGT
GGAAAGGACGAGTCCAAGGCTCACCGCACACCCAGACGCGTTAAGTCGACAATCAACCTCTGGATTACAA
AATTTGTGAAAGATTGACTGGTATTCTTAACTATGTTGCTCCTTTTACGCTATGTGGATACGCTGCTTTA
ATGCCTTTGTATCATGCTATTGCTTCCCGTATGGCTTTCATTTTCTCCTCCTTGTATAAATCCTGGTTGC
TGTCTCTTTATGAGGAGTTGTGGCCCGTTGTCAGGCAACGTGGCGTGGTGTGCACTGTGTTTGCTGACGC
AACCCCCACTGGTTGGGGCATTGCCACCACCTGTCAGCTCCTTTCCGGGACTTTCGCTTTCCCCCTCCCT
ATTGCCACGGCGGAACTCATCGCCGCCTGCCTTGCCCGCTGCTGGACAGGGGCTCGGCTGTTGGGCACTG
ACAATTCCGTGGTGTTGTCGGGGAAATCATCGTCCTTTCCTTGGCTGCTCGCCTGTGTTGCCACCTGGAT
TCTGCGCGGGACGTCCTTCTGCTACGTCCCTTCGGCCCTCAATCCAGCGGACCTTCCTTCCCGCGGCCTG
CTGCCGGCTCTGCGGCCTCTTCCGCGTCTTCGCCTTCGCCCTCAGACGAGTCGGATCTCCCTTTGGGCCG
CCTCCCCGCGTCGACTTTAAGACCAATGACTTACAAGGCAGCTGTAGATCTTAGCCACTTTTTAAAAGAA
AAGGGGGGACTGGAAGGGCTAATTCACTCCCAACGAAGACAAGATCTGCTTTTTGCTTGTACTGGGTCTC
TCTGGTTAGACCAGATCTGAGCCTGGGAGCTCTCTGGCTAACTAGGGAACCCACTGCTTAAGCCTCAATA
AAGCTTGCCTTGAGTGCTTCAAGTAGTGTGTGCCCGTCTGTTGTGTGACTCTGGTAACTAGAGATCCCTC
AGACCCTTTTAGTCAGTGTGGAAAATCTCTAGCAGTACGTATAGTAGTTCATGTCATCTTATTATTCAGT
ATTTATAACTTGCAAAGAAATGAATATCAGAGAGTGAGAGGAACTTGTTTATTGCAGCTTATAATGGTTA
CAAATAAAGCAATAGCATCACAAATTTCACAAATAAAGCATTTTTTTCACTGCATTCTAGTTGTGGTTTG
TCCAAACTCATCAATGTATCTTATCATGTCTGGCTCTAGCTATCCCGCCCCTAACTCCGCCCATCCCGCC
CCTAACTCCGCCCAGTTCCGCCCATTCTCCGCCCCATGGCTGACTAATTTTTTTTATTTATGCAGAGGCC
GAGGCCGCCTCGGCCTCTGAGCTATTCCAGAAGTAGTGAGGAGGCTTTTTTGGAGGCCTAGGGACGTACC
CAATTCGCCCTATAGTGAGTCGTATTACGCGCGCTCACTGGCCGTCGTTTTACAACGTCGTGACTGGGAA
AACCCTGGCGTTACCCAACTTAATCGCCTTGCAGCACATCCCCCTTTCGCCAGCTGGCGTAATAGCGAAG
AGGCCCGCACCGATCGCCCTTCCCAACAGTTGCGCAGCCTGAATGGCGAATGGG
[124 nt withheld, positions 3065-3188]
C
[91 nt withheld, positions 3190-3280]
A
[49 nt withheld, positions 3282-3330]
CCTTTGACGTTGGAGTCCACGTTCTTT
[37 nt withheld, positions 3358-3394]
ACCCTATCTCGGTCTATTCTTTTGATTTATAAGGGATTTTGCCGATTTCGGCCTATTGGTTAAAAAATGA
GCTGATTTAACAAAAATTTAACGCGAATTTTAACAAAATATTAACGCTTACAATTTAGGTGGCACTTTTC
GGGGAAATGTGCGCGGAACCCCTATTTGTTTATTTTTCTAAATACATTCAAATATGTATCCGCTCATGAG
ACAATAACCCTGATAAATGCTTCAATAATATTGAAAAAGGAAGAGTATGAGTATTCAACATTTCCGTGTC
GCCCTTATTCCCTTTTTTGCGGCATTTTGCCTTCCTGTTTTTGCTCACCCAGAAACGCTGGTGAAAGTAA
AAGATGCTGAAGATCAGTTGGGTGCACGAGTGGGTTACATCGAACTGGATCTCAACAGCGGTAAGATCCT
TGAGAGTTTTCGCCCCGAAGAACGTTTTCCAATGATGAGCACTTTTAAAGTTCTGCTATGTGGCGCGGTA
TTATCCCGTATTGACGCCGGGCAAGAGCAACTCGGTCGCCGCATACACTATTCTCAGAATGACTTGGTTG
AGTACTCACCAGTCACAGAAAAGCATCTTACGGATGGCATGACAGTAAGAGAATTATGCAGTGCTGCCAT
AACCATGAGTGATAACACTGCGGCCAACTTACTTCTGACAACGATCGGAGGACCGAAGGAGCTAACCGCT
TTTTTGCACAACATGGGGGATCATGTAACTCGCCTTGATCGTTGGGAACCGGAGCTGAATGAAGCCATAC
CAAACGACGAGCGTGACACCACGATGCCTGTAGCAATGGCAACAACGTTGCGCAAACTATTAACTGGCGA
ACTACTTACTCTAGCTTCCCGGCAACAATTAATAGACTGGATGGAGGCGGATAAAGTTGCAGGACCACTT
CTGCGCTCGGCCCTTCCGGCTGGCTGGTTTATTGCTGATAAATCTGGAGCCGGTGAGCGTGGGTCTCGCG
GTATCATTGCAGCACTGGGGCCAGATGGTAAGCCCTCCCGTATCGTAGTTATCTACACGACGGGGAGTCA
GGCAACTATGGATGAACGAAATAGACAGATCGCTGAGATAGGTGCCTCACTGATTAAGCATTGGTAACTG
TCAGACCAAGTTTACTCATATATACTTTAGATTGATTTAAAACTTCATTTTTAATTTAAAAGGATCTAGG
TGAAGATCCTTTTTGATAATCTCATGACCAAAATCCCTTAACGTGAGTTTTCGTTCCACTGAGCGTCAGA
CCCCGTAGAAAAGATCAAAGGATCTTCTTGAGATCCTTTTTTTCTGCGCGTAATCTGCTGCTTGCAAACA
AAAAAACCACCGCTACCAGCGGTGGTTTGTTTGCCGGATCAAGAGCTACCAACTCTTTTTCCGAAGGTAA
CTGGCTTCAGCAGAGCGCAGATACCAAATACTGTTCTTCTAGTGTAGCCGTAGTTAGGCCACCACTTCAA
GAACTCTGTAGCACCGCCTACATACCTCGCTCTGCTAATCCTGTTACCAGTGGCTGCTGCCAGTGGCGAT
AAGTCGTGTCTTACCGGGTTGGACTCAAGACGATAGTTACCGGATAAGGCGCAGCGGTCGGGCTGAACGG
GGGGTTCGTGCACACAGCCCAGCTTGGAGCGAACGACCTACACCGAACTGAGATACCTACAGCGTGAGCT
ATGAGAAAGCGCCACGCTTCCCGAAGGGAGAAAGGCGGACAGGTATCCGGTAAGCGGCAGGGTCGGAACA
GGAGAGCGCACGAGGGAGCTTCCAGGGGGAAACGCCTGGTATCTTTATAGTCCTGTCGGGTTTCGCCACC
TCTGACTTGAGCGTCGATTTTTGTGATGCTCGTCAGGGGGGCGGAGCCTATGGAAAAACGCCAGCAACGC
GGCCTTTTTACGGTTCCTGGCCTTTTGCTGGCCTTTTGCTCACATGTTCTTTCCTGCGTTATCCCCTGAT
TCTGTGGATAACCGTATTACCGCCTTTGAGTGAGCTGATACCGCTCGCCGCAGCCGAACGACCGAGCGCA
GCGAGTCAGTGAGCGAGGAAGCGGAAGAGCGCCCAATACGCAAACCGCCTCTCCCCGCGCGTTGGCCGAT
TCATTAATGCAGCTGGCACGACAGGTTTCCCGACTGGAAAGCGGGCAGTGAGCGCAACGCAATTAATGTG
AGTTAGCTCACTCATTAGGCACCCCAGGCTTTACACTTTATGCTTCCGGCTCGTATGTTGTGTGGAATTG
TGAGCGGATAACAATTTCACACAGGAAACAGCTATGACCATGATTACGCCAAGCGCGCAATTAACCCTCA
CTAAAGGGAACAAAAGCTGGAGCTGCAAGCTTAATGTAGTCTTATGCAATACTCTTGTAGTCTTGCAACA
TGGTAACGATGAGTTAGCAACATGCCTTACAAGGAGAGAAAAAGCACCGTGCATGCCGATTGGTGGAAGT
AAGGTGGTACGATCGTGCCTTATTAGGAAGGCAACAGACGGGTCTGACATGGATTGGACGAACCACTGAA
TTGCCGCATTGCAGAGATATTGTATTTAAGTGCCTAGCTCGATACATAAACGGGTCTCTCTGGTTAGACC
AGATCTGAGCCTGGGAGCTCTCTGGCTAACTAGGGAACCCACTGCTTAAGCCTCAATAAAGCTTGCCTTG
AGTGCTTCAAGTAGTGTGTGCCCGTCTGTTGTGTGACTCTGGTAACTAGAGATCCCTCAGACCCTTTTAG
TCAGTGTGGAAAATCTCTAGCAGTGGCGCCCGAACAGGGACTTGAAAGCGAAAGGGAAACCAGAGGAGCT
CTCTCGACGCAGGACTCGGCTTGCTGAAGCGCGCACGGCAAGAGGCGAGGGGCGGCGACTGGTGAGTACG
CCAAAAATTTTGACTAGCGGAGGCTAGAAGGAGAGAGATGGGTGCGAGAGCGTCAGTATTAAGCGGGGGA
GAATTAGATCGCGATGGGAAAAAATTCGGTTAAGGCCAGGGGGAAAGAAAAAATATAAATTAAAACATAT
AGTATGGGCAAGCAGGGAGCTAGAACGATTCGCAGTTAATCCTGGCCTGTTAGAAACATCAGAAGGCTGT
AGACAAATACTGGGACAGCTACAACCATCCCTTCAGACAGGATCAGAAGAACTTAGATCATTATATAATA
CAGTAGCAACCCTCTATTGTGTGCATCAAAGGATAGAGATAAAAGACACCAAGGAAGCTTTAGACAAGAT
AGAGGAAGAGCAAAACAAAAGTAAGACCACCGCACAGCAAGCGGCCGCTGATCTTCAGACCTGGAGGAGG
AGATATGAGGGACAATTGGAGAAGTGAATTATATAAATATAAAGTAGTAAAAATTGAACCATTAGGAGTA
GCACCCACCAAGGCAAAGAGAAGAGTGGTGCAGAGAGAAAAAAGAGCAGTGGGAATAGGAGCTTTGTTCC
TTGGGTTCTTGGGAGCAGCAGGAAGCACTATGGGCGCAGCGTCAATGACGCTGACGGTACAGGCCAGACA
ATTATTGTCTGGTATAGTGCAGCAGCAGAACAATTTGCTGAGGGCTATTGAGGCGCAACAGCATCTGTTG
CAACTCACAGTCTGGGGCATCAAGCAGCTCCAGGCAAGAATCCTGGCTGTGGAAAGATACCTAAAGGATC
AACAGCTCCTGGGGATTTGGGGTTGCTCTGGAAAACTCATTTGCACCACTGCTGTGCCTTGGAATGCTAG
TTGGAGTAATAAATCTCTGGAACAGATTTGGAATCACACGACCTGGATGGAGTGGGACAGAGAAATTAAC
AATTACACAAGCTTAATACACTCCTTAATTGAAGAATCGCAAAACCAGCAAGAAAAGAATGAACAAGAAT
TATTGGAATTAGATAAATGGGCAAGTTTGTGGAATTGGTTTAACATAACAAATTGGCTGTGGTATATAAA
ATTATTCATAATGATAGTAGGAGGCTTGGTAGGTTTAAGAATAGTTTTTGCTGTACTTTCTATAGTGAAT
AGAGTTAGGCAGGGATATTCACCATTATCGTTTCAGACCCACCTCCCAACCCCGAGGGGACCCATGCATT
GCATCTCAATTAGTCAGCAACCAGGTGTGGAAAGTCCCCAGGCTCCCCAGCAGGCAGAAGTATGCAAAGC
ATGCGTCTCAATTAGTCAGCAACCATAGTCCCGCCCCTAACTCCGCCCATCCCGCCCCTAACTCCGCCCA
GTTCCGCCCATTCTCCGCCCCATGGCTGACTAATTTTTTTTATTTATGCAGAGGCCGAGGCCGCCTCGGC
CTCTGAGCTATTCCAGAAGTAGTGAGGAGGCTTTTTTGGAGGCCTAGGCTTTTGCAAAAAGCTTTCTAGA
GGTACCACCGGAGCTTACCATGACCGAGTACAAGCCCACGGTGCGCCTCGCCACCCGCGACGACGTCCCC
AGGGCCGTACGCACCCTCGCCGCCGCGTTCGCCGACTACCCCGCCACGCGCCACACCGTCGATCCGGACC
GCCACATCGAGCGGGTCACCGAGCTGCAAGAACTCTTCCTCACGCGCGTCGGGCTCGACATCGGCAAGGT
GTGGGTCGCGGACGACGGCGCCGCCGTGGCGGTCTGGACCACGCCGGAGAGCGTCGAAGCGGGGGCGGTG
TTCGCCGAGATCGGCCCGCGCATGGCCGAGTTGAGCGGTTCCCGGCTGGCCGCGCAGCAACAGATGGAAG
GCCTCCTGGCGCCGCACCGGCCCAAGGAGCCCGCGTGGTTCCTGGCCACCGTCGGCGTCTCGCCCGACCA
CCAGGGCAAGGGTCTGGGCAGCGCCGTCGTGCTCCCCGGAGTGGAGGCGGCCGAGCGCGCCGGGGTGCCC
GCCTTCCTGGAGACCTCCGCGCCCCGCAACCTCCCCTTCTACGAGCGGCTCGGCTTCACCGTCACCGCCG
ACGTCGAGGTGCCCGAAGGACCGCGCACCTGGTGCATGACCCGCAAGCCCGGTGCCAGTTAACGAATTCT
AGATCTTGAGACAAATGGCAGTATTCATCCACAATTTTAAAAGAAAAGGGGGGATTGGGGGGTACAGTGC
AGGGGAAAGAATAGTAGACATAATAGCAACAGACATACAAACTAAAGAATTACAAAAACAAATTACAAAA
ATTCAAAATTTTCGGGTTTATTACAGGGACAGCAGAGATCCACTTTGGCGCCGGCTCGAGGCCTGCAGGT
GCAAAGATGGATAAAGTTTTAAACAGAGAGGAATCTTTGCAGCTAATGGACCTTCTAGGTCTTGAAAGGA
GTGGGAATT
Features (pLannotate 1.2.2; 31 found; start..end, strand, type, name):
      1..1179    +  promoter       EF-1α promoter: strong constitutive promoter for human elongation factor EF-1α
   1196..1465    +  CDS            Elk1 (fragment): ELK1_RAT - Experimental evidence at protein level: Swiss-Prot protein existence level 1. Transcription factor that binds to purine-rich DNA sequences. Forms a ternary complex with SRF and the ETS and SRF motifs of the serum response element (SRE) on the promoter region of immediate early genes such as FOS and IER2 (By similarity) (PubMed:17156131). Induces target gene transcription upon JNK-signaling pathway stimulation (PubMed:17156131). From Rattus norvegicus (Rat).
   1496..1549    +  promoter       U6 promoter (fragment): RNA polymerase III promoter for human U6 snRNA
   1591..2179    +  misc_feature   WPRE: woodchuck hepatitis virus posttranscriptional regulatory element
   2230..2249    +  misc_feature   cPPT/CTS (fragment): central polypurine tract and central termination sequence of HIV-1
   2251..2484    +  LTR            3' LTR (ΔU3): self-inactivating 3' long terminal repeat (LTR) from HIV-1
   2562..2683    +  polyA_signal   SV40 poly(A) signal: SV40 polyadenylation signal
   2723..2858    +  rep_origin     SV40 ori: SV40 origin of replication
   2879..2897    -  promoter       T7 promoter: promoter for bacteriophage T7 RNA polymerase
   2905..3060    +  CDS            lacZα (fragment): LacZα fragment of β-galactosidase; lacZ fragment
   3065..3493    +  rep_origin     f1 ori (sequence partly withheld): f1 bacteriophage origin of replication; arrow indicates direction of (+) strand synthesis
   3546..3650    +  promoter       AmpR promoter: bla
   3651..4511    +  CDS            AmpR: β-lactamase; bla; confers resistance to ampicillin, carbenicillin, and related antibiotics
   4682..5270    +  rep_origin     ori: high-copy-number ColE1/pMB1/pBR322/pUC origin of replication
   5453..5545    +  CDS            lacI (fragment): lac repressor; lacI; The lac repressor binds to the lac operator to inhibit transcription in E. coli. This inhibition can be relieved by adding lactose or isopropyl-β-D-thiogalactopyranoside (IPTG).
   5558..5579    +  protein_bind   CAP binding site: CAP binding activates transcription in the presence of cAMP. E. coli catabolite activator protein
   5594..5624    +  promoter       lac promoter: promoter for the E. coli lac operon
   5632..5648    +  protein_bind   lac operator: The lac repressor binds to the lac operator to inhibit transcription in E. coli. This inhibition can be relieved by adding lactose or isopropyl-β-D-thiogalactopyranoside (IPTG). lac repressor encoded by lacI
   5693..5711    +  promoter       T3 promoter: promoter for bacteriophage T3 RNA polymerase
   5739..5965    +  promoter       RSV promoter: Rous sarcoma virus enhancer/promoter
   5966..6146    +  LTR            5' LTR (truncated): truncated 5' long terminal repeat (LTR) from HIV-1
   6193..6318    +  misc_feature   HIV-1 Ψ: packaging signal of human immunodeficiency virus type 1
   6302..6665    +  CDS            HIV-1 gag (fragment): gag protein from human immunodeficiency virus 1; gag
   6811..7044    +  misc_feature   RRE: The Rev response element (RRE) of HIV-1 allows for Rev-dependent mRNA export from the nucleus to the cytoplasm.
   7421..7447    +  CDS            Rev (fragment): human immunodeficiency virus 1 (HIV-1) Rev protein; rev; enhances nuclear export of unspliced and incompletely spliced viral mRNAs
   7454..7477    +  promoter       SV40 promoter (fragment): SV40 early promoter
   7478..7549    +  promoter       SV40 promoter (fragment): SV40 enhancer and early promoter
   7573..7708    +  rep_origin     SV40 ori: SV40 origin of replication
   7754..8350    +  CDS            PuroR (fragment): puromycin N-acetyltransferase; pac from Streptomyces; confers resistance to puromycin
   8399..8516    +  misc_feature   cPPT/CTS: central polypurine tract and central termination sequence of HIV-1
   8581..8647    +  CDS            small t antigen (fragment): SV40 (simian virus 40) small t antigen
