[The description below was written by a language model from this plasmid's Addgene catalogue record and pLannotate feature annotations shown in this document.]
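Description:
TFORF0203 is a third-generation-style, self-inactivating lentiviral expression plasmid built on the pLX_TRC317 backbone. It belongs to a barcoded library for overexpressing human transcription factor open reading frames. It is propagated in E. coli through a high-copy ColE1/pUC-type origin with ampicillin selection (AmpR), and the backbone also carries an f1 origin plus leftover lac, T7 and T3 elements from the cloning vector. Because lentiviral repeats are prone to recombination, the depositor recommends screening several colonies.

The viral genome is transcribed from an RSV promoter fused to a truncated HIV-1 5' LTR. This is followed by the Ψ packaging signal with a gag fragment, the RRE for Rev-dependent nuclear export, and a cPPT/CTS, which aids nuclear import of the reverse-transcribed genome. The unit ends in a ΔU3 3' LTR, so the integrated provirus lacks LTR promoter activity, and an SV40 poly(A) signal lies downstream. Inside the provirus, an SV40 early promoter drives puromycin N-acetyltransferase for selecting transduced mammalian cells. The EF-1α promoter drives the insert, a short human ELK1 isoform listed at 389 bp. The annotation tool matched this insert to the rat Elk1 orthologue as a fragment, which is consistent with a truncated transcript variant of this ETS-family, SRF-cooperating factor. A WPRE downstream of the ORF enhances transcript stability and expression. The unique 24-bp barcode described in the record is not annotated in the feature table. It may lie in the short interval between the ORF and the WPRE, where only a small U6-like fragment is called.

The construct is meant for lentiviral delivery in pooled or arrayed overexpression screens, such as directed differentiation studies, where barcode sequencing identifies which transcription factor each cell received.
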