Addgene plasmid #142481: TFORF0203
Purpose: Lentiviral vector for overexpressing transcription factor ORFs with unique 24-bp barcodes. Barcodes facilitate identification of transcription factors in pooled screens.
Depositing lab: Feng Zhang. Depositing organization: Broad Institute. Publication: A transcription factor atlas of directed differentiation. Joung J, Ma S, Tay T, Geiger-Schuller KR, Kirchgatterer PC, Verdine VK, Guo B, Arias-Garcia MA, Allen WE, Singh A, Kuksenko O, Abudayyeh OO, Gootenberg JS, Fu Z, Macrae RK, Buenrostro JD, Regev A, Zhang F. Cell. 2023 Jan 5;186(1):209-229.e26. doi: 10.1016/j.cell.2022.11.026. PubMed 36608654.
Backbone
  Vector backbone: pLX_TRC317
  Backbone manufacturer: Broad Institute Genetic Perturbation Platform
  Backbone size w/o insert (bp): 8264
  Vector type: Mammalian Expression, Lentiviral
  Selectable markers: Puromycin
Growth in bacteria
  Bacterial resistance: Ampicillin, 100 μg/mL
  Growth temperature: 37°C
  Growth strain: NEB Stable
  Copy number: High Copy
Gene/Insert
  Gene/Insert name: ELK1
  Species: H. sapiens (human)
  Insert size (bp): 389
  Entrez Gene: ELK1
  Promoter: EF1a
  Cloning method: Unknown
  Sequencing primers: 5′ GGGTGGAGACTGAAGTTAGGCCAG; 3′ CACATAGCGTAAAAGGAGCAACATAG
Terms and licenses: Academic/Nonprofit Terms; Industry Terms: Not Available to Industry
Depositor comments: NM_001257168,ENST00000343894 . The transcription factor ORF portion of this plasmid was synthesized by Genewiz. Please test multiple small colonies in case of plasmid recombination. To make this collection available in a timely manner, a portion of this collection was not fully sequenced by Addgene. If an Addgene verified full plasmid sequence is not available, please contact us prior to placing an order to request the full sequence.
How to cite: TFORF0203 was a gift from Feng Zhang (Addgene plasmid # 142481 ; http://n2t.net/addgene:142481 ; RRID:Addgene_142481)
