>Addgene plasmid #142481 | TFORF0203 | depositor partial sequence | sequence record 279581 | Insert
ACCGCCACCATGGACCCATCTGTGACGCTGTGGCAGTTTCTGCTGCAGCTGCTGAGAGAGCAAGGCAATG
GCCACATCATCTCCTGGACTTCACGGGATGGTGGTGAATTCAAGCTGGTGGATGCAGAGGAGGTGGCCCG
GCTGTGGGGGCTACGCAAGAACAAGACCAACATGAATTACGACAAGCTCAGCCGGGCCTTGCGGTACTAC
TATGACAAGAACATCATCCGCAAGGTGAGCGGCCAGAAGTTCGTCTACAAGTTTGTGTCCTACCCTGAGT
CCCATTGCGCCCCGTAGTAATGAACTAGTCCGTAACTTGAAAGTATTTCGATTTCTTGGCTTTATATATC
TTGTGGAAAGGACGAGTCCAAGGCTCACCGCACACCCAG
