>Addgene plasmid #142481 | TFORF0203 | depositor partial sequence | sequence record 279582 | Barcode
GTCCAAGGCTCACCGCACACCCAG
